>Addgene plasmid #14857 | pLCAG EGFP | addgene partial sequence | sequence record 21412 | 14857 with CAG-F
ATTCGCTAGCGGATCCACCGGTCGCCACCATGGTGAGCAAGGGCGAGGAGCTGTTCACCGGGGTGGTGCC
CATCCTGGTCGAGCTGGACGGCGACGTAAACGGCCACAAGTTCAGCGTGTCCGGCGAGGGCGAGGGCGAT
GCCACCTACGGCAAGCTGACCCTGAAGTTCATCTGCACCACCGGCAAGCTGCCCGTGCCCTGGCCCACCC
TCGTGACCACCCTGACCTACGGCGTGCAGTGCTTCAGCCGCTACCCCGACCACATGAAGCAGCACGACTT
CTTCAAGTCCGCCATGCCCGAAGGCTACGTCCAGGAGCGCACCATCTTCTTCAAGGACGACGGCAACTAC
AAGACCCGCGCCGAGGTGAAGTTCGAGGGCGACACCCTGGTGAACCGCATCGAGCTGAAGGGCATCGACT
TCAAGGAGGACGGCAACATCCTGGGGCACAAGCTGGAGTACAACTACAACAGCCACAACGTCTATATCAT
GGCCGACAAGCAGAAGAACGGCATCAAGGTGAACTTCAAGATCCGCCACAACATCGAGGACGGCAGCGTG
CAGCTCGCCGACCACTACCAGCAGAACACCCCCATCGGCGACCGCCCCGTGCTGCTGCCCGACAACCACT
ACCTG
