[The description below was written by a language model from this plasmid's Addgene catalogue record.]
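Description:
pLCAG EGFP is a lentiviral transfer vector for mammalian expression of the green fluorescent reporter EGFP. It is built on the LV-pGFP backbone. According to the depositor's notes, the CAG promoter was inserted between the ClaI and BamHI sites of LV-pGFP, replacing the PGK promoter that originally drove the reporter. CAG is a strong composite promoter, generally described as a cytomegalovirus early enhancer joined to a chicken β-actin promoter, and it is widely used for robust, broadly active expression across many mammalian cell types. In bacteria the plasmid is a high-copy construct selected with ampicillin. It is propagated in a recombination-deficient strain, a common choice for lentiviral plasmids because their repeated long terminal repeats can otherwise rearrange.

No feature table accompanies the record. The specific viral elements are therefore not documented here, including the LTR configuration, the packaging signal, and any post-transcriptional or nuclear import elements, and no mammalian selection marker is listed. As a transfer vector, it would normally be combined with separate packaging and envelope plasmids to produce particles that integrate the CAG-EGFP cassette into the target cell genome. The associated publication concerns transgenesis by lentiviral vectors and reports a lack of gene silencing in mammalian embryonic stem cells and preimplantation embryos. This points to the construct's use as a fluorescent reporter for following stable, sustained transgene expression after lentiviral delivery into stem cells and early embryos. It can also serve as a general marker of transduction efficiency.
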