Addgene plasmid #14857: pLCAG EGFP
Depositing lab: Inder Verma. Depositing organization: Salk Institute for Biological Studies. Publication: Transgenesis by lentiviral vectors: lack of gene silencing in mammalian embryonic stem cells and preimplantation embryos. Pfeifer A, Ikawa M, Dayn Y, Verma IM. Proc Natl Acad Sci U S A. 2002 Feb 19. 99(4):2140-5. 10.1073/pnas.251682798 PubMed 11854510.
Backbone
  Vector backbone: LV-pGFP
  Backbone manufacturer: Naldini
  Vector type: Mammalian Expression, Lentiviral
Growth in bacteria
  Bacterial resistance: Ampicillin, 100 μg/mL
  Growth temperature: 37°C
  Growth strain: Stbl3
  Copy number: High Copy
Gene/Insert
  Gene/Insert name: EGFP
  Cloning method: Restriction Enzyme
  Sequencing primers: 5′ na
Terms and licenses: Academic/Nonprofit Terms; Industry Terms: Not Available to Industry
Depositor comments: CAG promoter was cloned into the ClaI and BamHI sites of LV-pGFP, replacing the PGK promoter.
How to cite: pLCAG EGFP was a gift from Inder Verma (Addgene plasmid # 14857 ; http://n2t.net/addgene:14857 ; RRID:Addgene_14857)
